>Addgene plasmid #16600 | c-myc promoter (4x TBE2 - mut) | addgene partial sequence | sequence record 23152 | 16600 with LucNrev
CTTTCNCGGANGAAGGCGCCGGGCCTTTCTTTATGTTTTTGGCGTCTTCCATGGTGGCTTTACCAACAGT
ACCGGAATGCCAAGCTTACTTAGATCGCAGATCTCGATACCGGATCCATTATATACCCGAATTCGATATC
GACGTCCAGCTGTCGAGCCCGGGCTAGCTTTCCGGTTCTCTCCTTTCCGGTTCTCTCCGCTAGCTTTCCG
GTTCTCTCCTTTCCGGTTCTCTGCGCTAGCACGCGTAAGAGCTCGGTACCTATCGATAGAGAAATGTTCT
GGCACCTGCACTTGCACTGGGGACAGCCTATTTTGCTAGTTTGTTTTGTTTCGTTTTGTTTTGATGGAGA
GCGTATGTTAGTACTATCGATTCACACAAAAAACCAACACACAGATGTAATGAAAATAAAGATATTTTAT
TGCGGCCGCTCCAAGTACCTCCCGTACCTTAATATTACTTACTTATCATGGTAGCTTGGGCTGGCGTAAT
AGCGAAGAGGCCCGCACCGATCGCCCTTCCCAACAGTTGCGCAGCCTGAATGGCGAATGGCAAATTGTAA
GCGTTAATATTTTGTTAAAATTCGCGTTAAATTTTTGTTAAATCAGCTCATTTTTTAACCAATAGGCCGA
AATCGGCAAAATCCCTTATAAATCAAAAGAATAGACCGAGATAGGGTTGAGTGTTGTTCCAGTTTGGAAC
AAGAGTCCACTATTAAAGAACGTGGACTCCAACGTCAAAGGGCGAAAAACCGTCTATCAGG
