[The description below was written by a language model from this plasmid's Addgene catalogue record.]
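Description:
c-myc promoter (4x TBE2 - mut) is a mammalian luciferase reporter plasmid built on the pBV-Luc backbone (about 4.9 kb without insert). It is maintained as a high-copy plasmid in E. coli under ampicillin selection. The record provides no feature table, so the origin of replication, any minimal promoter in the backbone and the polyadenylation signals are not described here and cannot be detailed.

The insert is not the full human MYC promoter. It is a short synthetic element consisting of four tandem copies of TBE2, one of the Tcf-4 binding elements found in the human c-MYC promoter, with each copy carrying mutations in the binding site. According to the depositor's notes, oligonucleotide cassettes holding two copies of the mutated site were dimerized, and the resulting four-repeat product was cloned by restriction enzyme methods into pBV-Luc, upstream of the backbone's luciferase coding sequence. Luciferase output therefore reports any transcriptional activity conferred by the repeated element.

Because the Tcf-4 sites are mutated, the construct presumably serves as the negative control for a corresponding reporter with intact TBE2 repeats. A comparison of the two in transfected mammalian cells would show whether reporter activation depends on these Tcf-4 sites. This matters for signalling through the APC pathway, in which the associated publication identified c-MYC as a target. The record does not state the exact base changes introduced into the sites.
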