Addgene plasmid #16600: c-myc promoter (4x TBE2 - mut)
Depositing lab: Bert Vogelstein. Depositing organization: Johns Hopkins University and School of Medicine. Publication: Identification of c-MYC as a target of the APC pathway. He TC, Sparks AB, Rago C, Hermeking H, Zawel L, da Costa LT, Morin PJ, Vogelstein B, Kinzler KW. Science. 1998 Sep 4. 281(5382):1509-12. 10.1126/science.281.5382.1509 PubMed 9727977.
Backbone
  Vector backbone: pBV-Luc
  Backbone manufacturer: Vogelstein Lab
  Backbone size w/o insert (bp): 4867
  Vector type: Mammalian Expression, Luciferase
Growth in bacteria
  Bacterial resistance: Ampicillin, 100 μg/mL
  Growth temperature: 37°C
  Growth strain: DH5alpha
  Copy number: High Copy
Gene/Insert
  Gene/Insert name: c-myc promoter (4xTBE2 mut) (alt name: MYC)
  Species: H. sapiens (human)
  Mutation: mutant TBE2 sites
  Entrez Gene: MYC (a.k.a. MRTL, MYCC, bHLHe39, c-Myc)
  Tag / fusion protein: luciferase (C terminal on backbone)
  Cloning method: Restriction Enzyme
  Sequencing primers: 5′ n/a; 3′ LucNRev
Terms and licenses: Academic/Nonprofit Terms; Industry Terms: Not Available to Industry
Depositor comments: Mutated Tcf-4 binding elements (TBEs). To construct the four tandem repeats of TBE2m, we dimerized oligonucleotide cassettes containing two copies of the site and cloned the products into pBV-Luc.
How to cite: c-myc promoter (4x TBE2 - mut) was a gift from Bert Vogelstein (Addgene plasmid # 16600 ; http://n2t.net/addgene:16600 ; RRID:Addgene_16600)
